Addgene plasmid #242759: pET28(a)-p2c-Cas9
Purpose: Expresses Cas9 nuclease with fused p2c targeting ligand for expression in E. coli
Depositing lab: Jason Rasgon. Depositing organization: Pennsylvania State University. Publication: Targeted delivery of CRISPR-Cas9 ribonucleoprotein into arthropod ovaries for heritable germline gene editing. Chaverra-Rodriguez D, Macias VM, Hughes GL, Pujhari S, Suzuki Y, Peterson DR, Kim D, McKeand S, Rasgon JL. Nat Commun. 2018 Aug 1;9(1):3008. doi: 10.1038/s41467-018-05425-9. PubMed 30068905.
Backbone
  Vector backbone: pET28(a)
  Vector type: Bacterial Expression, CRISPR
Growth in bacteria
  Bacterial resistance: Kanamycin, 50 μg/mL
  Growth temperature: 37°C
  Growth strain: DH5alpha
  Copy number: High Copy
Gene/Insert
  Gene/Insert name: P2C-Cas9
  Species: S. pyogenes
  Insert size (bp): 4425
  Promoter: lac
  Cloning method: Gibson Cloning
  Sequencing primers: 5′ AAGCAGCCCAGTAGTAGGTTGAG
Terms and licenses: Academic/Nonprofit Terms; Industry Terms: Not Available to Industry
How to cite: pET28(a)-p2c-Cas9 was a gift from Jason Rasgon (Addgene plasmid # 242759 ; http://n2t.net/addgene:242759 ; RRID:Addgene_242759)
