[The description below was written by a language model from this plasmid's Addgene catalogue record and pLannotate feature annotations shown in this document.]
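Description:
pET28(a)-p2c-Cas9 is a bacterial expression plasmid built on the pET28(a) backbone for producing a ligand-tagged Streptococcus pyogenes Cas9 protein in E. coli. It is propagated through a ColE1/pBR322-type origin, accompanied by the bom region and the rop gene, and is selected with kanamycin via an aminoglycoside phosphotransferase marker. The catalogue lists it as high copy, although rop normally moderates copy number. An f1 origin is also present, and short tetracycline-resistance fragments appear to be backbone remnants rather than functional markers.

The catalogue entry gives the promoter as "lac", but the feature table shows the usual pET arrangement: a T7 promoter followed directly by a lac operator and the T7 gene 10 ribosome binding site, with a plasmid-borne lacI gene supplying repressor. Expression therefore depends on a host providing T7 RNA polymerase and is relieved by IPTG. The open reading frame begins with an N-terminal His-type tag (annotated as a fragment of a composite tag), a thrombin cleavage site and the T7 tag leader. This is followed by a short fragment of Drosophila melanogaster yolk protein Yp1, which corresponds to the P2C targeting ligand, fused upstream of the full cas9 coding sequence. A further His-tag fragment lies downstream before the T7 terminator; whether it is in frame with Cas9 cannot be determined from the table.

According to the associated publication, the purified P2C-Cas9 fusion is intended for targeted delivery of Cas9 ribonucleoprotein into arthropod ovaries, where the yolk-protein-derived peptide directs uptake so that heritable germline edits can be made.
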