Features (pLannotate 1.2.2; 23 found; start..end, strand, type, name):
      1..19      +  promoter       T7 promoter: promoter for bacteriophage T7 RNA polymerase
     20..44      +  protein_bind   lac operator: The lac repressor binds to the lac operator to inhibit transcription in E. coli. This inhibition can be relieved by adding lactose or isopropyl-β-D-thiogalactopyranoside (IPTG). lac repressor encoded by lacI
     59..81      +  RBS            RBS: efficient ribosome binding site from bacteriophage T7 gene 10 (Olins and Rangwala, 1989)
    100..116     +  CDS            capTEV™ (fragment): composite tag for in vivo biotinylation, TEV protease cleavage, and 6xHis tagging
    127..144     +  CDS            thrombin site: thrombin recognition and cleavage site
    148..180     +  CDS            T7 tag (gene 10 leader): leader peptide from bacteriophage T7 gene 10 promotes efficient translation in E. coli
    190..312     +  CDS            Yp1 (fragment): VIT1_DROME - Experimental evidence at protein level: Swiss-Prot protein existence level 1. Vitellogenin is the major yolk protein of eggs where it is used as a food source during embryogenesis. From Drosophila melanogaster (Fruit fly).
    340..4443    +  CDS            cas9: CAS9_STRP1 - Also known as csn1 From Streptococcus pyogenes serotype M1.
   4528..4545    +  CDS            9xHis (fragment): 9xHis affinity tag
   4555..4604    +  CDS            SET1 (fragment): solubility-enhancement tag derived from T7 phage gene 10B
   4612..4659    +  terminator     T7 terminator: transcription terminator for bacteriophage T7 RNA polymerase
   4696..5124    +  rep_origin     f1 ori (sequence partly withheld): f1 bacteriophage origin of replication; arrow indicates direction of (+) strand synthesis
   5177..5234    +  promoter       AmpR promoter (fragment): bla
   5243..6058    -  CDS            KanR: aminoglycoside phosphotransferase; aph(3')-Ia; confers resistance to kanamycin in bacteria or G418 (Geneticin®) in eukaryotes
   6180..6768    +  rep_origin     ori: high-copy-number ColE1/pMB1/pBR322/pUC origin of replication
   6954..7093    -  misc_feature   bom: basis of mobility region from pBR322
   7195..7386    -  CDS            rop: Rop protein, which maintains plasmids at low copy number; rop
   7403..7783    +  CDS            YPB1_ECOLX: Protein predicted: Swiss-Prot protein existence level 4. From Escherichia coli.
   7855..8146    -  CDS            TcR (fragment): tetracycline efflux protein; tet; confers resistance to tetracycline
   8161..8182    -  protein_bind   CAP binding site: CAP binding activates transcription in the presence of cAMP. E. coli catabolite activator protein
   8195..9277    -  CDS            lacI: lac repressor; lacI; The lac repressor binds to the lac operator to inhibit transcription in E. coli. This inhibition can be relieved by adding lactose or isopropyl-β-D-thiogalactopyranoside (IPTG).
   9278..9355    -  promoter       lacI promoter: lacI
   9363..9642    -  CDS            TcR (fragment): tetracycline efflux protein; tet; confers resistance to tetracycline
>Addgene plasmid #242759 | pET28(a)-p2c-Cas9 | addgene full sequence | sequence record 485905 | Addgene NGS Result
TAATACGACTCACTATAGGGGAATTGTGAGCGGATAACAATTCCCCTCTAGAAATAATTTTGTTTAACTT
TAAGAAGGAGATATACCATGGGCAGCAGCCATCATCATCATCATCACAGCAGCGGCCTGGTGCCGCGCGG
CAGCCATATGGCTAGCATGACTGGTGGACAGCAAATGGGTCGCGGATCCAATCTGCAGCAGCAGCGCCAG
CACGGCAAGAACGGCAACCAGGACTACCAGGATCAGAGCAACGAACAGAGGAAGAACCAGAGGACCAGCA
GCGAGGAGGACTACAGCGAGGAGGTTAAGAACGAGCTCCGTCGACAAGCTTGCGGCCGCATGGACAAGAA
GTACAGCATCGGCCTGGACATCGGTACCAACAGCGTGGGCTGGGCCGTGATCACCGACGAGTACAAGGTG
CCCAGCAAGAAGTTCAAGGTGCTGGGCAACACCGACCGCCACAGCATCAAGAAGAACCTGATCGGCGCCC
TGCTGTTCGACAGCGGCGAGACCGCCGAGGCCACCCGCCTGAAGCGCACCGCCCGCCGCCGCTACACCCG
CCGCAAGAACCGCATCTGCTACCTGCAGGAGATCTTCAGCAACGAGATGGCCAAGGTGGACGACAGCTTC
TTCCACCGCCTGGAGGAGAGCTTCCTGGTGGAGGAGGACAAGAAGCACGAGCGCCACCCCATCTTCGGCA
ACATCGTGGACGAGGTGGCCTACCACGAGAAGTACCCCACCATCTACCACCTGCGCAAGAAGCTGGTGGA
CAGCACCGACAAGGCCGACCTGCGCCTGATCTACCTGGCCCTGGCCCACATGATCAAGTTCCGCGGCCAC
TTCCTGATCGAGGGCGACCTGAACCCCGACAACAGCGACGTGGACAAGCTGTTCATCCAGCTGGTGCAGA
CCTACAACCAGCTGTTCGAGGAGAACCCCATCAACGCCAGCGGCGTGGACGCCAAGGCCATCCTGAGCGC
CCGCCTGAGCAAGAGCCGCCGCCTGGAGAACCTGATCGCCCAGCTGCCCGGCGAGAAGAAGAACGGCCTG
TTCGGCAACCTGATCGCCCTGAGCCTGGGCCTGACCCCCAACTTCAAGAGCAACTTCGACCTGGCCGAGG
ACGCCAAGCTGCAGCTGAGCAAGGACACCTACGACGACGACCTGGACAACCTGCTGGCCCAGATCGGCGA
CCAGTACGCCGACCTGTTCCTGGCCGCCAAGAACCTGAGCGACGCCATCCTGCTGAGCGACATCCTGCGC
GTGAACACCGAGATCACCAAGGCCCCCCTGAGCGCCAGCATGATCAAGCGCTACGACGAGCACCACCAGG
ACCTGACCCTGCTGAAGGCCCTGGTGCGCCAGCAGCTGCCCGAGAAGTACAAGGAGATCTTCTTCGACCA
GAGCAAGAACGGCTACGCCGGCTACATCGACGGCGGCGCCAGCCAGGAGGAGTTCTACAAGTTCATCAAG
CCCATCCTGGAGAAGATGGACGGCACCGAGGAGCTGCTGGTGAAGCTGAACCGCGAGGACCTGCTGCGCA
AGCAGCGCACCTTCGACAACGGCAGCATCCCCCACCAGATCCACCTGGGCGAGCTGCACGCCATCCTGCG
CCGCCAGGAGGACTTCTACCCCTTCCTGAAGGACAACCGCGAGAAGATCGAGAAGATCCTGACCTTCCGC
ATCCCCTACTACGTGGGCCCCCTGGCCCGCGGCAACAGCCGCTTCGCCTGGATGACCCGCAAGAGCGAGG
AGACCATCACCCCCTGGAACTTCGAGGAGGTGGTGGACAAGGGCGCCAGCGCCCAGAGCTTCATCGAGCG
CATGACCAACTTCGACAAGAACCTGCCCAACGAGAAGGTGCTGCCCAAGCACAGCCTGCTGTACGAGTAC
TTCACCGTGTACAACGAGCTGACCAAGGTGAAGTACGTGACCGAGGGCATGCGCAAGCCCGCCTTCCTGA
GCGGCGAGCAGAAGAAGGCCATCGTGGACCTGCTGTTCAAGACCAACCGCAAGGTGACCGTGAAGCAGCT
GAAGGAGGACTACTTCAAGAAGATCGAGTGCTTCGACAGCGTGGAGATCAGCGGCGTGGAGGACCGCTTC
AACGCCAGCCTGGGCACCTACCACGACCTGCTGAAGATCATCAAGGACAAGGACTTCCTGGACAACGAGG
AGAACGAGGACATCCTGGAGGACATCGTGCTGACCCTGACCCTGTTCGAGGACCGCGAGATGATCGAGGA
GCGCCTGAAGACCTACGCCCACCTGTTCGACGACAAGGTGATGAAGCAGCTGAAGCGCCGCCGCTACACC
GGCTGGGGCCGCCTGAGCCGCAAGCTTATCAACGGCATCCGCGACAAGCAGAGCGGCAAGACCATCCTGG
ACTTCCTGAAGAGCGACGGCTTCGCCAACCGCAACTTCATGCAGCTGATCCACGACGACAGCCTGACCTT
CAAGGAGGACATCCAGAAGGCCCAGGTGAGCGGCCAGGGCGACAGCCTGCACGAGCACATCGCCAACCTG
GCCGGCAGCCCCGCCATCAAGAAGGGCATCCTGCAGACCGTGAAGGTGGTGGACGAGCTGGTGAAGGTGA
TGGGCCGCCACAAGCCCGAGAACATCGTGATCGAGATGGCCCGCGAGAACCAGACCACCCAGAAGGGCCA
GAAGAACAGCCGCGAGCGCATGAAGCGCATCGAGGAGGGCATCAAGGAGCTGGGCAGCCAGATCCTGAAG
GAGCACCCCGTGGAGAACACCCAGCTGCAGAACGAGAAGCTGTACCTGTACTACCTGCAGAACGGCCGCG
ACATGTACGTGGACCAGGAGCTGGACATCAACCGCCTGAGCGACTACGACGTGGACCACATCGTGCCCCA
GAGCTTCCTGAAGGACGACAGCATCGACAACAAGGTGCTGACCCGCAGCGACAAGAACCGCGGCAAGAGC
GACAACGTGCCCAGCGAGGAGGTGGTGAAGAAGATGAAGAACTACTGGCGCCAGCTGCTGAACGCCAAGC
TGATCACCCAGCGCAAGTTCGACAACCTGACCAAGGCCGAGCGCGGCGGCCTGAGCGAGCTGGACAAGGC
CGGCTTCATCAAGCGCCAGCTGGTGGAGACCCGCCAGATCACCAAGCACGTGGCCCAGATCCTGGACAGC
CGCATGAACACCAAGTACGACGAGAACGACAAGCTGATCCGCGAGGTGAAGGTGATCACCCTGAAGAGCA
AGCTGGTGAGCGACTTCCGCAAGGACTTCCAGTTCTACAAGGTGCGCGAGATCAACAACTACCACCACGC
CCACGACGCCTACCTGAACGCCGTGGTGGGCACCGCCCTGATCAAGAAGTACCCCAAGCTGGAGAGCGAG
TTCGTGTACGGCGACTACAAGGTGTACGACGTGCGCAAGATGATCGCCAAGAGCGAGCAGGAGATCGGCA
AGGCCACCGCCAAGTACTTCTTCTACAGCAACATCATGAACTTCTTCAAGACCGAGATCACCCTGGCCAA
CGGCGAGATCCGCAAGCGCCCCCTGATCGAGACCAACGGCGAGACCGGCGAGATCGTGTGGGACAAGGGC
CGCGACTTCGCCACCGTGCGCAAGGTGCTGAGCATGCCCCAGGTGAACATCGTGAAGAAGACCGAGGTGC
AGACCGGCGGCTTCAGCAAGGAGAGCATCCTGCCCAAGCGCAACAGCGACAAGCTGATCGCCCGCAAGAA
GGACTGGGACCCCAAGAAGTACGGCGGCTTCGACAGCCCCACCGTGGCCTACAGCGTGCTGGTGGTGGCC
AAGGTGGAGAAGGGCAAGAGCAAGAAGCTGAAGAGCGTGAAGGAGCTGCTGGGCATCACCATCATGGAGC
GCAGCAGCTTCGAGAAGAACCCCATCGACTTCCTGGAGGCCAAGGGCTACAAGGAGGTGAAGAAGGACCT
GATCATCAAGCTGCCCAAGTACAGCCTGTTCGAGCTGGAGAACGGCCGCAAGCGCATGCTGGCCAGCGCC
GGCGAGCTGCAGAAGGGCAACGAGCTGGCCCTGCCCAGCAAGTACGTGAACTTCCTGTACCTGGCCAGCC
ACTACGAGAAGCTGAAGGGCAGCCCCGAGGACAACGAGCAGAAGCAGCTGTTCGTGGAGCAGCACAAGCA
CTACCTGGACGAGATCATCGAGCAGATCAGCGAGTTCAGCAAGCGCGTGATCCTGGCCGACGCCAACCTG
GACAAGGTGCTGAGCGCCTACAACAAGCACCGCGACAAGCCCATCCGCGAGCAGGCCGAGAACATCATCC
ACCTGTTCACCCTGACCAACCTGGGCGCCCCCGCCGCCTTCAAGTACTTCGACACCACCATCGACCGCAA
GCGCTACACCAGCACCAAGGAGGTGCTGGACGCCACCCTGATCCACCAGAGCATCACCGGTCTGTACGAG
ACCCGCATCGACCTGAGCCAGCTGGGCGGCGACGGCGGCTCCGGACCTCCAAAGAAAAAGAGAAAAGTAT
ACCCCTACGACGTGCCCGACTACGCCTGTTAAGCGGCCGCACTCGAGCACCACCACCACCACCACTGAGA
TCCGGCTGCTAACAAAGCCCGAAAGGAAGCTGAGTTGGCTGCTGCCACCGCTGAGCAATAACTAGCATAA
CCCCTTGGGGCCTCTAAACGGGTCTTGAGGGGTTTTTTGCTGAAAGGAGGAACTATATCCGGATTGGCGA
ATGGG
[124 nt withheld, positions 4696-4819]
C
[91 nt withheld, positions 4821-4911]
A
[49 nt withheld, positions 4913-4961]
CCTTTGACGTTGGAGTCCACGTTCTTT
[37 nt withheld, positions 4989-5025]
ACCCTATCTCGGTCTATTCTTTTGATTTATAAGGGATTTTGCCGATTTCGGCCTATTGGTTAAAAAATGA
GCTGATTTAACAAAAATTTAACGCGAATTTTAACAAAATATTAACGCTTACAATTTAGGTGGCACTTTTC
GGGGAAATGTGCGCGGAACCCCTATTTGTTTATTTTTCTAAATACATTCAAATATGTATCCGCTCATGAA
TTAATTCTTAGAAAAACTCATCGAGCATCAAATGAAACTGCAATTTATTCATATCAGGATTATCAATACC
ATATTTTTGAAAAAGCCGTTTCTGTAATGAAGGAGAAAACTCACCGAGGCAGTTCCATAGGATGGCAAGA
TCCTGGTATCGGTCTGCGATTCCGACTCGTCCAACATCAATACAACCTATTAATTTCCCCTCGTCAAAAA
TAAGGTTATCAAGTGAGAAATCACCATGAGTGACGACTGAATCCGGTGAGAATGGCAAAAGTTTATGCAT
TTCTTTCCAGACTTGTTCAACAGGCCAGCCATTACGCTCGTCATCAAAATCACTCGCATCAACCAAACCG
TTATTCATTCGTGATTGCGCCTGAGCGAGACGAAATACGCGATCGCTGTTAAAAGGACAATTACAAACAG
GAATCGAATGCAACCGGCGCAGGAACACTGCCAGCGCATCAACAATATTTTCACCTGAATCAGGATATTC
TTCTAATACCTGGAATGCTGTTTTCCCGGGGATCGCAGTGGTGAGTAACCATGCATCATCAGGAGTACGG
ATAAAATGCTTGATGGTCGGAAGAGGCATAAATTCCGTCAGCCAGTTTAGTCTGACCATCTCATCTGTAA
CATCATTGGCAACGCTACCTTTGCCATGTTTCAGAAACAACTCTGGCGCATCGGGCTTCCCATACAATCG
ATAGATTGTCGCACCTGATTGCCCGACATTATCGCGAGCCCATTTATACCCATATAAATCAGCATCCATG
TTGGAATTTAATCGCGGCCTAGAGCAAGACGTTTCCCGTTGAATATGGCTCATAACACCCCTTGTATTAC
TGTTTATGTAAGCAGACAGTTTTATTGTTCATGACCAAAATCCCTTAACGTGAGTTTTCGTTCCACTGAG
CGTCAGACCCCGTAGAAAAGATCAAAGGATCTTCTTGAGATCCTTTTTTTCTGCGCGTAATCTGCTGCTT
GCAAACAAAAAAACCACCGCTACCAGCGGTGGTTTGTTTGCCGGATCAAGAGCCACCAACTCTTTTTCCG
AAGGTAACTGGCTTCAGCAGAGCGCAGATACCAAATACTGTCCTTCTAGTGTAGCCGTAGTTAGGCCACC
ACTTCAAGAACTCTGTAGCACCGCCTACATACCTCGCTCTGCTAATCCTGTTACCAGTGGCTGCTGCCAG
TGGCGATAAGTCGTGTCTTACCGGGTTGGACTCAAGACGATAGTTACCGGATAAGGCGCAGCGGTCGGGC
TGAACGGGGGGTTCGTGCACACAGCCCAGCTTGGAGCGAACGACCTACACCGAACTGAGATACCTACAGC
GTGAGCTATGAGAAAGCGCCACGCTTCCCGAAGGGAGAAAGGCGGACAGGTATCCGGTAAGCGGCAGGGT
CGGAACAGGAGAGCGCACGAGGGAGCTTCCAGGGGGAAACGCCTGGTATCTTTATAGTCCTGTCGGGTTT
CGCCACCTCTGACTTGAGCGTCGATTTTTGTGATGCTCGTCAGGGGGGCGGAGCCTATGGAAAAACGCCA
GCAACGCGGCCTTTTTACGGTTCCTGGCCTTTTGCTGGCCTTTTGCTCACATGTTCTTTCCTGCGTTATC
CCCTGATTCTGTGGATAACCGTATTACCGCCTTTGAGTGAGCTGATACCGCTCGCCGCAGCCGAACGACC
GAGCGCAGCGAGTCAGTGAGCGAGGAAGCGGAAGAGCGCCTGATGCGGTATTTTCTCCTTACGCATCTGT
GCGGTATTTCACACCGCAATGGTGCACTCTCAGTACAATCTGCTCTGATGCCGCATAGTTAAGCCAGTAT
ACACTCCGCTATCGCTACGTGACTGGGTCATGGCTGCGCCCCGACACCCGCCAACACCCGCTGACGCGCC
CTGACGGGCTTGTCTGCTCCCGGCATCCGCTTACAGACAAGCTGTGACCGTCTCCGGGAGCTGCATGTGT
CAGAGGTTTTCACCGTCATCACCGAAACGCGCGAGGCAGCTGCGGTAAAGCTCATCAGCGTGGTCGTGAA
GCGATTCACAGATGTCTGCCTGTTCATCCGCGTCCAGCTCGTTGAGTTTCTCCAGAAGCGTTAATGTCTG
GCTTCTGATAAAGCGGGCCATGTTAAGGGCGGTTTTTTCCTGTTTGGTCACTGATGCCTCCGTGTAAGGG
GGATTTCTGTTCATGGGGGTAATGATACCGATGAAACGAGAGAGGATGCTCACGATACGGGTTACTGATG
ATGAACATGCCCGGTTACTGGAACGTTGTGAGGGTAAACAACTGGCGGTATGGATGCGGCGGGACCAGAG
AAAAATCACTCAGGGTCAATGCCAGCGCTTCGTTAATACAGATGTAGGTGTTCCACAGGGTAGCCAGCAG
CATCCTGCGATGCAGATCCGGAACATAATGGTGCAGGGCGCTGACTTCCGCGTTTCCAGACTTTACGAAA
CACGGAAACCGAAGACCATTCATGTTGTTGCTCAGGTCGCAGACGTTTTGCAGCAGCAGTCGCTTCACGT
TCGCTCGCGTATCGGTGATTCATTCTGCTAACCAGTAAGGCAACCCCGCCAGCCTAGCCGGGTCCTCAAC
GACAGGAGCACGATCATGCGCACCCGTGGGGCCGCCATGCCGGCGATAATGGCCTGCTTCTCGCCGAAAC
GTTTGGTGGCGGGACCAGTGACGAAGGCTTGAGCGAGGGCGTGCAAGATTCCGAATACCGCAAGCGACAG
GCCGATCATCGTCGCGCTCCAGCGAAAGCGGTCCTCGCCGAAAATGACCCAGAGCGCTGCCGGCACCTGT
CCTACGAGTTGCATGATAAAGAAGACAGTCATAAGTGCGGCGACGATAGTCATGCCCCGCGCCCACCGGA
AGGAGCTGACTGGGTTGAAGGCTCTCAAGGGCATCGGTCGAGATCCCGGTGCCTAATGAGTGAGCTAACT
TACATTAATTGCGTTGCGCTCACTGCCCGCTTTCCAGTCGGGAAACCTGTCGTGCCAGCTGCATTAATGA
ATCGGCCAACGCGCGGGGAGAGGCGGTTTGCGTATTGGGCGCCAGGGTGGTTTTTCTTTTCACCAGTGAG
ACGGGCAACAGCTGATTGCCCTTCACCGCCTGGCCCTGAGAGAGTTGCAGCAAGCGGTCCACGCTGGTTT
GCCCCAGCAGGCGAAAATCCTGTTTGATGGTGGTTAACGGCGGGATATAACATGAGCTGTCTTCGGTATC
GTCGTATCCCACTACCGAGATATCCGCACCAACGCGCAGCCCGGACTCGGTAATGGCGCGCATTGCGCCC
AGCGCCATCTGATCGTTGGCAACCAGCATCGCAGTGGGAACGATGCCCTCATTCAGCATTTGCATGGTTT
GTTGAAAACCGGACATGGCACTCCAGTCGCCTTCCCGTTCCGCTATCGGCTGAATTTGATTGCGAGTGAG
ATATTTATGCCAGCCAGCCAGACGCAGACGCGCCGAGACAGAACTTAATGGGCCCGCTAACAGCGCGATT
TGCTGGTGACCCAATGCGACCAGATGCTCCACGCCCAGTCGCGTACCGTCTTCATGGGAGAAAATAATAC
TGTTGATGGGTGTCTGGTCAGAGACATCAAGAAATAACGCCGGAACATTAGTGCAGGCAGCTTCCACAGC
AATGGCATCCTGGTCATCCAGCGGATAGTTAATGATCAGCCCACTGACGCGTTGCGCGAGAAGATTGTGC
ACCGCCGCTTTACAGGCTTCGACGCCGCTTCGTTCTACCATCGACACCACCACGCTGGCACCCAGTTGAT
CGGCGCGAGATTTAATCGCCGCGACAATTTGCGACGGCGCGTGCAGGGCCAGACTGGAGGTGGCAACGCC
AATCAGCAACGACTGTTTGCCCGCCAGTTGTTGTGCCACGCGGTTGGGAATGTAATTCAGCTCCGCCATC
GCCGCTTCCACTTTTTCCCGCGTTTTCGCAGAAACGTGGCTGGCCTGGTTCACCACGCGGGAAACGGTCT
GATAAGAGACACCGGCATACTCTGCGACATCGTATAACGTTACTGGTTTCACATTCACCACCCTGAATTG
ACTCTCTTCCGGGCGCTATCATGCCATACCGCGAAAGGTTTTGCGCCATTCGATGGTGTCCGGGATCTCG
ACGCTCTCCCTTATGCGACTCCTGCATTAGGAAGCAGCCCAGTAGTAGGTTGAGGCCGTTGAGCACCGCC
GCCGCAAGGAATGGTGCATGCAAGGAGATGGCGCCCAACAGTCCCCCGGCCACGGGGCCTGCCACCATAC
CCACGCCGAAACAAGCGCTCATGAGCCCGAAGTGGCGAGCCCGATCTTCCCCATCGGTGATGTCGGCGAT
ATAGGCGCCAGCAACCGCACCTGTGGCGCCGGTGATGCCGGCCACGATGCGTCCGGCGTAGAGGATCGAG
ATCTCGATCCCGCGAAAT
