>Addgene plasmid #242759 | pET28(a)-p2c-Cas9 | depositor partial sequence | sequence record 478607 | P2C-Cas9
CATCATCATCATCATCACAGCAGCGGCCTGGTGCCGCGCGGCAGCCATATGGCTAGCATGACTGGTGGAC
AGCAAATGGGTCGCGGATCCAATCTGCAGCAGCAGCGCCAGCACGGCAAGAACGGCAACCAGGACTACCA
GGATCAGAGCAACGAACAGAGGAAGAACCAGAGGACCAGCAGCGAGGAGGACTACAGCGAGGAGGTTAAG
AACGAGCTCCGTCGACAAGCTTGCGGCCGCATGGACAAGAAGTACAGCATCGGCCTGGACATCGGTACCA
ACAGCGTGGGCTGGGCCGTGATCACCGACGAGTACAAGGTGCCCAGCAAGAAGTTCAAGGTGCTGGGCAA
CACCGACCGCCACAGCATCAAGAAGAACCTGATCGGCGCCCTGCTGTTCGACAGCGGCGAGACCGCCGAG
GCCACCCGCCTGAAGCGCACCGCCCGCCGCCGCTACACCCGCCGCAAGAACCGCATCTGCTACCTGCAGG
AGATCTTCAGCAACGAGATGGCCAAGGTGGACGACAGCTTCTTCCACCGCCTGGAGGAGAGCTTCCTGGT
GGAGGAGGACAAGAAGCACGAGCGCCACCCCATCTTCGGCAACATCGTGGACGAGGTGGCCTACCACGAG
AAGTACCCCACCATCTACCACCTGCGCAAGAAGCTGGTGGACAGCACCGACAAGGCCGACCTGCGCCTGA
TCTACCTGGCCCTGGCCCACATGATCAAGTTCCGCGGCCACTTCCTGATCGAGGGCGACCTGAACCCCGA
CAACAGCGACGTGGACAAGCTGTTCATCCAGCTGGTGCAGACCTACAACCAGCTGTTCGAGGAGAACCCC
ATCAACGCCAGCGGCGTGGACGCCAAGGCCATCCTGAGCGCCCGCCTGAGCAAGAGCCGCCGCCTGGAGA
ACCTGATCGCCCAGCTGCCCGGCGAGAAGAAGAACGGCCTGTTCGGCAACCTGATCGCCCTGAGCCTGGG
CCTGACCCCCAACTTCAAGAGCAACTTCGACCTGGCCGAGGACGCCAAGCTGCAGCTGAGCAAGGACACC
TACGACGACGACCTGGACAACCTGCTGGCCCAGATCGGCGACCAGTACGCCGACCTGTTCCTGGCCGCCA
AGAACCTGAGCGACGCCATCCTGCTGAGCGACATCCTGCGCGTGAACACCGAGATCACCAAGGCCCCCCT
GAGCGCCAGCATGATCAAGCGCTACGACGAGCACCACCAGGACCTGACCCTGCTGAAGGCCCTGGTGCGC
CAGCAGCTGCCCGAGAAGTACAAGGAGATCTTCTTCGACCAGAGCAAGAACGGCTACGCCGGCTACATCG
ACGGCGGCGCCAGCCAGGAGGAGTTCTACAAGTTCATCAAGCCCATCCTGGAGAAGATGGACGGCACCGA
GGAGCTGCTGGTGAAGCTGAACCGCGAGGACCTGCTGCGCAAGCAGCGCACCTTCGACAACGGCAGCATC
CCCCACCAGATCCACCTGGGCGAGCTGCACGCCATCCTGCGCCGCCAGGAGGACTTCTACCCCTTCCTGA
AGGACAACCGCGAGAAGATCGAGAAGATCCTGACCTTCCGCATCCCCTACTACGTGGGCCCCCTGGCCCG
CGGCAACAGCCGCTTCGCCTGGATGACCCGCAAGAGCGAGGAGACCATCACCCCCTGGAACTTCGAGGAG
GTGGTGGACAAGGGCGCCAGCGCCCAGAGCTTCATCGAGCGCATGACCAACTTCGACAAGAACCTGCCCA
ACGAGAAGGTGCTGCCCAAGCACAGCCTGCTGTACGAGTACTTCACCGTGTACAACGAGCTGACCAAGGT
GAAGTACGTGACCGAGGGCATGCGCAAGCCCGCCTTCCTGAGCGGCGAGCAGAAGAAGGCCATCGTGGAC
CTGCTGTTCAAGACCAACCGCAAGGTGACCGTGAAGCAGCTGAAGGAGGACTACTTCAAGAAGATCGAGT
GCTTCGACAGCGTGGAGATCAGCGGCGTGGAGGACCGCTTCAACGCCAGCCTGGGCACCTACCACGACCT
GCTGAAGATCATCAAGGACAAGGACTTCCTGGACAACGAGGAGAACGAGGACATCCTGGAGGACATCGTG
CTGACCCTGACCCTGTTCGAGGACCGCGAGATGATCGAGGAGCGCCTGAAGACCTACGCCCACCTGTTCG
ACGACAAGGTGATGAAGCAGCTGAAGCGCCGCCGCTACACCGGCTGGGGCCGCCTGAGCCGCAAGCTTAT
CAACGGCATCCGCGACAAGCAGAGCGGCAAGACCATCCTGGACTTCCTGAAGAGCGACGGCTTCGCCAAC
CGCAACTTCATGCAGCTGATCCACGACGACAGCCTGACCTTCAAGGAGGACATCCAGAAGGCCCAGGTGA
GCGGCCAGGGCGACAGCCTGCACGAGCACATCGCCAACCTGGCCGGCAGCCCCGCCATCAAGAAGGGCAT
CCTGCAGACCGTGAAGGTGGTGGACGAGCTGGTGAAGGTGATGGGCCGCCACAAGCCCGAGAACATCGTG
ATCGAGATGGCCCGCGAGAACCAGACCACCCAGAAGGGCCAGAAGAACAGCCGCGAGCGCATGAAGCGCA
TCGAGGAGGGCATCAAGGAGCTGGGCAGCCAGATCCTGAAGGAGCACCCCGTGGAGAACACCCAGCTGCA
GAACGAGAAGCTGTACCTGTACTACCTGCAGAACGGCCGCGACATGTACGTGGACCAGGAGCTGGACATC
AACCGCCTGAGCGACTACGACGTGGACCACATCGTGCCCCAGAGCTTCCTGAAGGACGACAGCATCGACA
ACAAGGTGCTGACCCGCAGCGACAAGAACCGCGGCAAGAGCGACAACGTGCCCAGCGAGGAGGTGGTGAA
GAAGATGAAGAACTACTGGCGCCAGCTGCTGAACGCCAAGCTGATCACCCAGCGCAAGTTCGACAACCTG
ACCAAGGCCGAGCGCGGCGGCCTGAGCGAGCTGGACAAGGCCGGCTTCATCAAGCGCCAGCTGGTGGAGA
CCCGCCAGATCACCAAGCACGTGGCCCAGATCCTGGACAGCCGCATGAACACCAAGTACGACGAGAACGA
CAAGCTGATCCGCGAGGTGAAGGTGATCACCCTGAAGAGCAAGCTGGTGAGCGACTTCCGCAAGGACTTC
CAGTTCTACAAGGTGCGCGAGATCAACAACTACCACCACGCCCACGACGCCTACCTGAACGCCGTGGTGG
GCACCGCCCTGATCAAGAAGTACCCCAAGCTGGAGAGCGAGTTCGTGTACGGCGACTACAAGGTGTACGA
CGTGCGCAAGATGATCGCCAAGAGCGAGCAGGAGATCGGCAAGGCCACCGCCAAGTACTTCTTCTACAGC
AACATCATGAACTTCTTCAAGACCGAGATCACCCTGGCCAACGGCGAGATCCGCAAGCGCCCCCTGATCG
AGACCAACGGCGAGACCGGCGAGATCGTGTGGGACAAGGGCCGCGACTTCGCCACCGTGCGCAAGGTGCT
GAGCATGCCCCAGGTGAACATCGTGAAGAAGACCGAGGTGCAGACCGGCGGCTTCAGCAAGGAGAGCATC
CTGCCCAAGCGCAACAGCGACAAGCTGATCGCCCGCAAGAAGGACTGGGACCCCAAGAAGTACGGCGGCT
TCGACAGCCCCACCGTGGCCTACAGCGTGCTGGTGGTGGCCAAGGTGGAGAAGGGCAAGAGCAAGAAGCT
GAAGAGCGTGAAGGAGCTGCTGGGCATCACCATCATGGAGCGCAGCAGCTTCGAGAAGAACCCCATCGAC
TTCCTGGAGGCCAAGGGCTACAAGGAGGTGAAGAAGGACCTGATCATCAAGCTGCCCAAGTACAGCCTGT
TCGAGCTGGAGAACGGCCGCAAGCGCATGCTGGCCAGCGCCGGCGAGCTGCAGAAGGGCAACGAGCTGGC
CCTGCCCAGCAAGTACGTGAACTTCCTGTACCTGGCCAGCCACTACGAGAAGCTGAAGGGCAGCCCCGAG
GACAACGAGCAGAAGCAGCTGTTCGTGGAGCAGCACAAGCACTACCTGGACGAGATCATCGAGCAGATCA
GCGAGTTCAGCAAGCGCGTGATCCTGGCCGACGCCAACCTGGACAAGGTGCTGAGCGCCTACAACAAGCA
CCGCGACAAGCCCATCCGCGAGCAGGCCGAGAACATCATCCACCTGTTCACCCTGACCAACCTGGGCGCC
CCCGCCGCCTTCAAGTACTTCGACACCACCATCGACCGCAAGCGCTACACCAGCACCAAGGAGGTGCTGG
ACGCCACCCTGATCCACCAGAGCATCACCGGTCTGTACGAGACCCGCATCGACCTGAGCCAGCTGGGCGG
CGACGGCGGCTCCGGACCTCCAAAGAAAAAGAGAAAAGTATACCCCTACGACGTGCCCGACTACGCCTGT
TAA
